>Addgene plasmid #51860 | PEAR1-bio-His | depositor full sequence | sequence record 79749 | PEAR1-bio-His sequence 8900 bps
GTCGACCTCCATCACGGCCTATAAGAGTGAGGGGGAGTCAGCGGAGTTCTCCTTCCCACTCAACCTTGGA
GAGGAAAGCCTGCAGGGAGAGTTGAGATGGAAGGCAGAGAAGGCTCCTTCTTCCCAGTCCTGGATCACCT
TCTCCCTAAAGAACCAAAAGGTGTCTGTGCAGAAGTCTACTAGCAACCCCAAGTTCCAGCTGTCCGAAAC
GCTCCCACTCACCCTTCAGATACCCCAGGTCTCCCTTCAGTTTGCTGGTTCTGGCAACCTGACCCTGACT
CTGGACAGAGGGATACTGTATCAGGAAGTGAACCTGGTGGTGATGAAAGTGACTCAGCCCGACAGCAACA
CTTTGACCTGTGAGGTGATGGGACCCACCTCACCCAAGATGAGACTGATCTTGAAGCAGGAGAATCAGGA
GGCCAGGGTCTCCAGGCAGGAGAAAGTGATTCAAGTGCAGGCCCCTGAAGCAGGGGTGTGGCAATGTCTA
CTGAGTGAAGGTGAAGAGGTCAAGATGGACTCCAAGATCCAGGTTTTATCCAAAGGGTTGAATTCCGGCA
GCCTGCACCACATCCTGGACGCCCAGAAGATGCTGTGGAACCACAGGGACAGGAACCTGCCTCCTCTGGC
CCCTCTGGGCCCCCACCACCATCACCACCATTGAGTCTAGACACGTGATTAATTAAGGATCCCCCGACCT
CGACCTCTGGCTAATAAAGGAAATTTATTTTCATTGCAATAGTGTGTTGGAATTTTTTGTGTCTCTCACT
CGGAAGGACATATGGGAGGGCAAATCATTTGGTCGAGATCCCTCGGAGATCTCTAGCTAGAGGATCGATC
CCCGCCCCGGACGAACTAAACCTGACTACGACATCTCTGCCCCTTCTTCGCGGGGCAGTGCATGTAATCC
CTTCAGTTGGTTGGTACAACTTGCCAACTGGGCCCTGTTCCACATGTGACACGGGGGGGGACCAAACACA
AAGGGGTTCTCTGACTGTAGTTGACATCCTTATAAATGGATGTGCACATTTGCCAACACTGAGTGGCTTT
CATCCTGGAGCAGACTTTGCAGTCTGTGGACTGCAACACAACATTGCCTTTATGTGTAACTCTTGGCTGA
AGCTCTTACACCAATGCTGGGGGACATGTACCTCCCAGGGGCCCAGGAAGACTACGGGAGGCTACACCAA
CGTCAATCAGAGGGGCCTGTGTAGCTACCGATAAGCGGACCCTCAAGAGGGCATTAGCAATAGTGTTTAT
AAGGCCCCCTTGTTAACCCTAAACGGGTAGCATATGCTTCCCGGGTAGTAGTATATACTATCCAGACTAA
CCCTAATTCAATAGCATATGTTACCCAACGGGAAGCATATGCTATCGAATTAGGGTTAGTAAAAGGGTCC
TAAGGAACAGCGATATCTCCCACCCCATGAGCTGTCACGGTTTTATTTACATGGGGTCAGGATTCCACGA
GGGTAGTGAACCATTTTAGTCACAAGGGCAGTGGCTGAAGATCAAGGAGCGGGCAGTGAACTCTCCTGAA
TCTTCGCCTGCTTCTTCATTCTCCTTCGTTTAGCTAATAGAATAACTGCTGAGTTGTGAACAGTAAGGTG
TATGTGAGGTGCTCGAAAACAAGGTTTCAGGTGACGCCCCCAGAATAAAATTTGGACGGGGGGTTCAGTG
GTGGCATTGTGCTATGACACCAATATAACCCTCACAAACCCCTTGGGCAATAAATACTAGTGTAGGAATG
AAACATTCTGAATATCTTTAACAATAGAAATCCATGGGGTGGGGACAAGCCGTAAAGACTGGATGTCCAT
CTCACACGAATTTATGGCTATGGGCAACACATAATCCTAGTGCAATATGATACTGGGGTTATTAAGATGT
GTCCCAGGCAGGGACCAAGACAGGTGAACCATGTTGTTACACTCTATTTGTAACAAGGGGAAAGAGAGTG
GACGCCGACAGCAGCGGACTCCACTGGTTGTCTCTAACACCCCCGAAAATTAAACGGGGCTCCACGCCAA
TGGGGCCCATAAACAAAGACAAGTGGCCACTCTTTTTTTTGAAATTGTGGAGTGGGGGCACGCGTCAGCC
CCCACACGCCGCCCTGCGGTTTTGGACTGTAAAATAAGGGTGTAATAACTTGGCTGATTGTAACCCCGCT
AACCACTGCGGTCAAACCACTTGCCCACAAAACCACTAATGGCACCCCGGGGAATACCTGCATAAGTAGG
TGGGCGGGCCAAGATAGGGGCGCGATTGCTGCGATCTGGAGGACAAATTACACACACTTGCGCCTGAGCG
CCAAGCACAGGGTTGTTGGTCCTCATATTCACGAGGTCGCTGAGAGCACGGTGGGCTAATGTTGCCATGG
GTAGCATATACTACCCAAATATCTGGATAGCATATGCTATCCTAATCTATATCTGGGTAGCATAGGCTAT
CCTAATCTATATCTGGGTAGCATATGCTATCCTAATCTATATCTGGGTAGTATATGCTATCCTAATTTAT
ATCTGGGTAGCATAGGCTATCCTAATCTATATCTGGGTAGCATATGCTATCCTAATCTATATCTGGGTAG
TATATGCTATCCTAATCTGTATCCGGGTAGCATATGCTATCCTAATAGAGATTAGGGTAGTATATGCTAT
CCTAATTTATATCTGGGTAGCATATACTACCCAAATATCTGGATAGCATATGCTATCCTAATCTATATCT
GGGTAGCATATGCTATCCTAATCTATATCTGGGTAGCATAGGCTATCCTAATCTATATCTGGGTAGCATA
TGCTATCCTAATCTATATCTGGGTAGTATATGCTATCCTAATTTATATCTGGGTAGCATAGGCTATCCTA
ATCTATATCTGGGTAGCATATGCTATCCTAATCTATATCTGGGTAGTATATGCTATCCTAATCTGTATCC
GGGTAGCATATGCTATCCTCATGATAAGCTGTCAAACATGAGAATTTTCTTGAAGACGAAAGGGCCTCGT
GATACGCCTATTTTTATAGGTTAATGTCATGATAATAATGGTTTCTTAGACGTCAGGTGGCACTTTTCGG
GGAAATGTGCGCGGAACCCCTATTTGTTTATTTTTCTAAATACATTCAAATATGTATCCGCTCATGAGAC
AATAACCCTGATAAATGCTTCAATAATATTGAAAAAGGAAGAGTATGAGTATTCAACATTTCCGTGTCGC
CCTTATTCCCTTTTTTGCGGCATTTTGCCTTCCTGTTTTTGCTCACCCAGAAACGCTGGTGAAAGTAAAA
GATGCTGAAGATCAGTTGGGTGCACGAGTGGGTTACATCGAACTGGATCTCAACAGCGGTAAGATCCTTG
AGAGTTTTCGCCCCGAAGAACGTTTTCCAATGATGAGCACTTTTAAAGTTCTGCTATGTGGCGCGGTATT
ATCCCGTGTTGACGCCGGGCAAGAGCAACTCGGTCGCCGCATACACTATTCTCAGAATGACTTGGTTGAG
TACTCACCAGTCACAGAAAAGCATCTTACGGATGGCATGACAGTAAGAGAATTATGCAGTGCTGCCATAA
CCATGAGTGATAACACTGCGGCCAACTTACTTCTGACAACGATCGGAGGACCGAAGGAGCTAACCGCTTT
TTTGCACAACATGGGGGATCATGTAACTCGCCTTGATCGTTGGGAACCGGAGCTGAATGAAGCCATACCA
AACGACGAGCGTGACACCACGATGCCTGCAGCAATGGCAACAACGTTGCGCAAACTATTAACTGGCGAAC
TACTTACTCTAGCTTCCCGGCAACAATTAATAGACTGGATGGAGGCGGATAAAGTTGCAGGACCACTTCT
GCGCTCGGCCCTTCCGGCTGGCTGGTTTATTGCTGATAAATCTGGAGCCGGTGAGCGTGGGTCTCGCGGT
ATCATTGCAGCACTGGGGCCAGATGGTAAGCCCTCCCGTATCGTAGTTATCTACACGACGGGGAGTCAGG
CAACTATGGATGAACGAAATAGACAGATCGCTGAGATAGGTGCCTCACTGATTAAGCATTGGTAACTGTC
AGACCAAGTTTACTCATATATACTTTAGATTGATTTAAAACTTCATTTTTAATTTAAAAGGATCTAGGTG
AAGATCCTTTTTGATAATCTCATGACCAAAATCCCTTAACGTGAGTTTTCGTTCCACTGAGCGTCAGACC
CCGTAGAAAAGATCAAAGGATCTTCTTGAGATCCTTTTTTTCTGCGCGTAATCTGCTGCTTGCAAACAAA
AAAACCACCGCTACCAGCGGTGGTTTGTTTGCCGGATCAAGAGCTACCAACTCTTTTTCCGAAGGTAACT
GGCTTCAGCAGAGCGCAGATACCAAATACTGTTCTTCTAGTGTAGCCGTAGTTAGGCCACCACTTCAAGA
ACTCTGTAGCACCGCCTACATACCTCGCTCTGCTAATCCTGTTACCAGTGGCTGCTGCCAGTGGCGATAA
GTCGTGTCTTACCGGGTTGGACTCAAGACGATAGTTACCGGATAAGGCGCAGCGGTCGGGCTGAACGGGG
GGTTCGTGCACACAGCCCAGCTTGGAGCGAACGACCTACACCGAACTGAGATACCTACAGCGTGAGCTAT
GAGAAAGCGCCACGCTTCCCGAAGGGAGAAAGGCGGACAGGTATCCGGTAAGCGGCAGGGTCGGAACAGG
AGAGCGCACGAGGGAGCTTCCAGGGGGAAACGCCTGGTATCTTTATAGTCCTGTCGGGTTTCGCCACCTC
TGACTTGAGCGTCGATTTTTGTGATGCTCGTCAGGGGGGCGGAGCCTATGGAAAAACGCCAGCAACGCGG
CCTTTTTACGGTTCCTGGCCTTTTGCTGGCCTTTTGCTCACATGTTCTTTCCTGCGTTATCCCCTGATTC
TGTGGATAACCGTATTACCGCCTTTGAGTGAGCTGATACCGCTCGCCGCAGCCGAACGACCGAGCGCAGC
GAGTCAGTGAGCGAGGAAGCGGAAGAGCGCCCAATACGCAAACCGCCTCTCCCCGCGCGTTGGCCGATTC
ATTAATGCAGCTGGCACGACAGGTTTCCCGACTGGAAAGCGGGCAGTGAGCGCAACGCAATTAATGTGAG
TTAGCTCACTCATTAGGCACCCCAGGCTTTACACTTTATGCTTCCGGCTCGTATGTTGTGTGGAATTGTG
AGCGGATAACAATTTCACACAGGAAACAGCTATGACCATGATTACGCCAAGCTCTAGCTAGAGGTCGACC
AATTCTCATGTTTGACAGCTTATCATCGCAGATCCGGGCAACGTTGTTGCCATTGCTGCAGGCGCAGAAC
TGGTAGGTATGGAAGATCTATACATTGAATCAATATTGGCAATTAGCCATATTAGTCATTGGTTATATAG
CATAAATCAATATTGGCTATTGGCCATTGCATACGTTGTATCTATATCATAATATGTACATTTATATTGG
CTCATGTCCAATATGACCGCCATGTTGACATTGATTATTGACTAGTTATTAATAGTAATCAATTACGGGG
TCATTAGTTCATAGCCCATATATGGAGTTCCGCGTTACATAACTTACGGTAAATGGCCCGCCTGGCTGAC
CGCCCAACGACCCCCGCCCATTGACGTCAATAATGACGTATGTTCCCATAGTAACGCCAATAGGGACTTT
CCATTGACGTCAATGGGTGGAGTATTTACGGTAAACTGCCCACTTGGCAGTACATCAAGTGTATCATATG
CCAAGTCCGCCCCCTATTGACGTCAATGACGGTAAATGGCCCGCCTGGCATTATGCCCAGTACATGACCT
TACGGGACTTTCCTACTTGGCAGTACATCTACGTATTAGTCATCGCTATTACCATGGTGATGCGGTTTTG
GCAGTACACCAATGGGCGTGGATAGCGGTTTGACTCACGGGGATTTCCAAGTCTCCACCCCATTGACGTC
AATGGGAGTTTGTTTTGGCACCAAAATCAACGGGACTTTCCAAAATGTCGTAATAACCCCGCCCCGTTGA
CGCAAATGGGCGGTAGGCGTGTACGGTGGGAGGTCTATATAAGCAGAGCTCGTTTAGTGAACCGTCAGAT
CCTCACTCTCTTCCGCATCGCTGTCTGCGAGGGCCAGCTGTTGGGCTCGCGGTTGAGGACAAACTCTTCG
CGGTCTTTCCAGTACTCTTGGATCGGAAACCCGTCGGCCTCCGAACGGTACTCCGCCACCGAGGGACCTG
AGCGAGTCCGCATCGACCGGATCGGAAAACCTCTCGAGAAAGGCGTCTAACCAGTCACAGTCGCAAGGTA
GGCTGAGCACCGTGGCGGGCGGCAGCGGGTGGCGGTCGGGGTTGTTTCTGGCGGAGGTGCTGCTGATGAT
GTAATTAAAGTAGGCGGTCTTGAGACGGCGGATGGTCGAGGTGAGGTGTGGCAGGCTTGAGATCCAGCTG
TTGGGGTGAGTACTCCCTCTCAAAAGCGGGCATTACTTCTGCGCTAAGATTGTCAGTTTCCAAAAACGAG
GAGGATTTGATATTCACCTGGCCCGATCTGGCCATACACTTGAGTGACAATGACATCCACTTTGCCTTTC
TCTCCACAGGTGTCCACTCCCAGGTCCAAGTTTAAACTGCGGCCGCCACCATGGACCCTCCACTGTGCCC
TCTGCTGCTGCTGGCCGTGGGACTGAGACTGGCCGGCACCCTGAACCCCAGCGACCCCAACACCTGTAGC
TTTTGGGAGAGCTTTACCACCACCACCAAAGAGAGCCACAGCCGGCCCTTTAGCCTGCTGCCCAGCGAGC
CCTGCGAAAGACCTTGGGAGGGACCTCACACCTGTCCTCAGCCCACCGTGGTGTACCGGACCGTGTACAG
ACAGGTGGTCAAGACCGACCACCGGCAGAGACTGCAGTGCTGCCACGGCTTCTACGAGAGCAGAGGCTTC
TGCGTGCCCCTGTGCGCCCAGGAATGCGTCCACGGCAGATGCGTGGCCCCCAACCAGTGTCAGTGCGTGC
CCGGGTGGAGAGGCGACGACTGCAGCTCTGAGTGCGCCCCTGGCATGTGGGGCCCTCAGTGCGACAAGCC
CTGCAGCTGCGGCAACAACAGCAGCTGCGACCCCAAGAGCGGCGTGTGCAGCTGTCCTAGCGGCCTGCAG
CCCCCCAATTGCCTGCAGCCTTGCACCCCTGGCTACTACGGCCCTGCCTGCCAGTTCAGATGCCAGTGCC
ACGGCGCTCCCTGTGATCCTCAGACCGGCGCCTGCTTCTGCCCTGCCGAGAGAACCGGCCCTAGCTGTGA
CGTGTCCTGTAGCCAGGGCACCAGCGGCTTTTTCTGCCCCTCCACCCACAGCTGTCAGAACGGCGGCGTG
TTCCAGACCCCTCAGGGCAGCTGTAGCTGCCCTCCTGGCTGGATGGGCACCATCTGTAGCCTGCCCTGTC
CTGAGGGCTTCCACGGCCCCAACTGTAGCCAGGAATGCCGCTGCCATAACGGCGGCCTGTGCGACAGATT
CACCGGCCAGTGCAGATGTGCTCCAGGCTACACAGGCGACCGGTGCAGAGAAGAGTGCCCCGTGGGCAGA
TTCGGCCAGGACTGCGCCGAGACATGCGACTGCGCCCCTGACGCCAGATGCTTCCCCGCCAACGGCGCCT
GTCTGTGCGAGCACGGCTTCACAGGCGATAGATGCACCGACAGACTGTGCCCCGACGGCTTTTACGGCCT
GAGCTGCCAGGCCCCCTGCACCTGTGACAGAGAGCACAGCCTGTCCTGCCACCCCATGAACGGCGAATGC
TCTTGTCTGCCTGGCTGGGCCGGACTGCACTGTAACGAGTCTTGCCCCCAAGATACACACGGCCCAGGCT
GTCAGGAACACTGCCTCTGCCTGCACGGCGGTGTGTGTCAGGCCACCTCCGGCCTGTGTCAGTGTGCTCC
CGGCTATACAGGCCCCCACTGCGCCAGCCTGTGCCCTCCTGACACCTACGGCGTGAACTGCAGCGCCCGG
TGCTCATGCGAGAACGCCATTGCCTGCTCCCCCATCGATGGCGAGTGCGTGTGCAAAGAGGGCTGGCAGC
GGGGCAATTGCAGCGTGCCCTGTCCTCCTGGCACCTGGGGCTTCAGCTGCAACGCCAGCTGCCAGTGTGC
CCACGAGGCCGTGTGTTCTCCCCAGACAGGAGCCTGTACCTGTACACCTGGCTGGCACGGAGCACACTGT
CAGCTGCCTTGCCCCAAGGGCCAGTTTGGCGAGGGCTGCGCCAGCAGATGCGACTGTGACCACAGCGACG
GCTGCGATCCCGTCCACGGCCGCTGTCAGTGTCAGGCCGGATGGATGGGCGCCAGATGCCACCTGAGCTG
TCCAGAGGGCCTGTGGGGCGTGAATTGCTCCAACACATGCACATGCAAGAATGGCGGCACCTGTCTGCCC
GAGAACGGCAACTGTGTGTGCGCCCCAGGCTTCAGAGGCCCCTCCTGCCAGCGCAGCTGCCAGCCCGGCA
GATACGGCAAGAGATGCGTGCCCTGCAAGTGCGCCAACCACAGCTTCTGCCACCCCTCCAACGGCACATG
CTACTGCCTGGCCGGCTGGACAGGCCCTGATTGCAGCCAGCCTTGCCCACCAGGCCACTGGGGCGAGAAC
TGCGCCCAGACCTGTCAGTGCCACCACGGCGGAACATGCCACCCTCAAGACGGCAGCTGCATCTGTCCTC
TGGGCTGGACCGGCCACCACTGCCTGGAAGGCTGCCCTCTGGGCACCTTCGGCGCCAACTGCTCCCAGCC
ATGCCAGTGTGGCCCTGGCGAGAAGTGCCACCCAGAGACTGGCGCTTGTGTGTGTCCACCTGGCCACAGC
GGAGCCCCCTGCAGAATCGGCATCCAGGAACCCTTCACCGTGATGCCCACCACCCCCGTGGCCTACAACA
GCGGCGCGCC
Features (pLannotate 1.2.2; 19 found; start..end, strand, type, name):
    713..768     +  polyA_signal   β-globin poly(A) signal: rabbit β-globin polyadenylation signal (Gil and Proudfoot, 1987)
   1282..2963    -  rep_origin     oriP (fragment): Epstein-Barr virus oriP replication origin (Yates et al., 2000)
   3090..3194    +  promoter       AmpR promoter: bla
   3195..4055    +  CDS            AmpR: β-lactamase; bla; confers resistance to ampicillin, carbenicillin, and related antibiotics
   4226..4814    +  rep_origin     ori: high-copy-number ColE1/pMB1/pBR322/pUC origin of replication
   4997..5089    +  CDS            lacI (fragment): lac repressor; lacI; The lac repressor binds to the lac operator to inhibit transcription in E. coli. This inhibition can be relieved by adding lactose or isopropyl-β-D-thiogalactopyranoside (IPTG).
   5102..5123    +  protein_bind   CAP binding site: CAP binding activates transcription in the presence of cAMP. E. coli catabolite activator protein
   5138..5168    +  promoter       lac promoter: promoter for the E. coli lac operon
   5176..5192    +  protein_bind   lac operator: The lac repressor binds to the lac operator to inhibit transcription in E. coli. This inhibition can be relieved by adding lactose or isopropyl-β-D-thiogalactopyranoside (IPTG). lac repressor encoded by lacI
   5262..5278    +  promoter       tet promoter (fragment): E. coli promoter for tetracycline efflux protein gene
   5288..5313    -  CDS            bla(M) (fragment): β-lactamase lacking the signal sequence; bla(M); allows cytosolic expression of β-lactamase
   5487..5866    +  enhancer       CMV enhancer: human cytomegalovirus immediate early enhancer
   5868..6067    +  promoter       CMV promoter: human cytomegalovirus (CMV) immediate early promoter
   6135..6173    +  misc_feature   Ad SA (fragment): adenovirus major late transcript splice acceptor (Friedrich and Soriano, 1991)
   6206..6415    -  CDS            PTP (fragment): TERM_ADE02 - Experimental evidence at protein level: Swiss-Prot protein existence level 1. Protein covalently bound to the viral DNA that acts as a primer for viral genomic replication by DNA strand displacement. Assembles on the viral origin of replication in an initiation complex with viral polymerase, DBP, host NFIA and host POU2F1/OCT1. During initiation, the polymerase covalently couples the first dCTP with Ser- 580 of pTP. The terminal protein stimulates the template activity over 20 fold compared to protein-free templates. Neo-synthesized viral genomes are linked to two preterminal prot
   6446..6535    +  intron         chimeric intron (fragment): chimera between introns from adenovirus and immunoglobulin heavy chain genes
   6554..6600    +  CDS            IgH signal sequence (fragment): signal sequence from the mouse immunoglobulin heavy chain variable region
   6631..7881    +  CDS            PEAR1 (fragment): PEAR1_HUMAN - Also known as MEGF12. Experimental evidence at protein level: Swiss-Prot protein existence level 1. When overexpressed, reduces the number of both early and late non-adherent myeloid progenitor cells. From Homo sapiens (Human).
   8893..553     +  CDS            Cd4 (fragment) (across the origin): CD4_RAT - Experimental evidence at protein level: Swiss-Prot protein existence level 1. Integral membrane glycoprotein that plays an essential role in the immune response and serves multiple functions in responses against both external and internal offenses. In T-cells, functions primarily as a coreceptor for MHC class II molecule:peptide complex. The antigens presented by class II peptides are derived from extracellular proteins while class I peptides are derived from cytosolic proteins. Interacts simultaneously with the T-cell receptor (TCR) and the MHC class II presented by antigen presenti
