[The description below was written by a language model from this plasmid's Addgene catalogue record and pLannotate feature annotations shown in this document.]
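Description:
PEAR1-bio-His is an 8.9 kb mammalian expression plasmid built on the pTT3 backbone, designed to produce the soluble extracellular region of human platelet endothelial aggregation receptor 1 (PEAR1, also known as JEDI or MEGF12) as a secreted, tagged recombinant protein. It is maintained in E. coli through a high-copy ColE1/pUC-type origin and an ampicillin resistance gene. The backbone also carries a fragment of the Epstein-Barr virus oriP, which supports episomal retention and enhanced transient expression in cell lines that supply EBNA1. Small lac, tet and bla fragments in the annotation appear to be cloning-vector remnants with no stated role.

Expression is driven by the CMV immediate early enhancer and promoter, followed by adenovirus-derived leader and splice sequences with a chimeric intron fragment (the short hit to the adenoviral terminal protein on the opposite strand most likely reflects this leader region rather than a functional coding sequence), and terminated by the rabbit β-globin polyadenylation signal. The chemically synthesised ectodomain insert of about 2.3 kb sits between retained NotI and AscI sites. The automated annotation matches only part of it to PEAR1, perhaps because a synthetic sequence diverges from the native one, and it also detects a short immunoglobulin heavy chain signal sequence fragment just upstream. In frame at the C-terminus, the backbone supplies rat CD4 domains 3 and 4, a peptide substrate for enzymatic biotinylation, a linker and a His tag; only the CD4 portion is picked up in the feature table. These tags allow antibody detection, metal-affinity purification and oriented capture on streptavidin. The associated publication used such ectodomains in a platelet receptor protein microarray to screen for extracellular binding partners of PEAR1.
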