Addgene plasmid #51860: PEAR1-bio-His
Purpose: Expresses full-length Platelet endothelial aggregation receptor 1 precursor ectodomain in mammalian cells. C-terminal rat Cd4d3+4 tag, biotinylation sequence and His tag.
Depositing lab: Gavin Wright. Depositing organization: Wellcome Sanger Institute. Publication: A human platelet receptor protein microarray identifies FcepsilonR1alpha as an activating PEAR1 ligand. Sun Y, Vandenbriele C, Kauskot A, Verhamme P, Hoylaerts MF, Wright GJ. Mol Cell Proteomics. 2015 Feb 23. pii: mcp.M114.046946. 10.1074/mcp.M114.046946 PubMed 25713122.
Backbone
  Vector backbone: pTT3
  Backbone manufacturer: Yves Durocher, NRC
  Backbone size w/o insert (bp): 6618
  Total vector size (bp): 8900
  Modifications to backbone: Rat CD4 d3+4, enzymatic biotinylation sequence, linker and His tag (CD4d3+4-BioLHis).
  Vector type: Mammalian Expression
Growth in bacteria
  Bacterial resistance: Ampicillin, 100 μg/mL
  Growth temperature: 37°C
  Growth strain: Top10
  Copy number: High Copy
Gene/Insert
  Gene/Insert name: PEAR1 (alt name: Platelet endothelial aggregation receptor 1 precursor)
  Species: H. sapiens (human)
  Insert size (bp): 2282
  Entrez Gene: PEAR1 (a.k.a. JEDI, MEGF12)
  Promoter: CMV
  Tag / fusion protein: rat CD4 d3+4 (C terminal on backbone); enzymatic biotinylation sequence (C terminal on backbone); His tag (C terminal on backbone)
  Cloning method: Restriction Enzyme; 5′ cloning site NotI (not destroyed); 3′ cloning site AscI (not destroyed)
  Sequencing primers: 5′ CMV-fwd
Resource information
  A portion of this plasmid was derived from a plasmid made by: Insert was chemically synthesised.
Terms and licenses: Academic/Nonprofit Terms; Industry Terms: Not Available to Industry
Depositor comments: Article ref 55
How to cite: PEAR1-bio-His was a gift from Gavin Wright (Addgene plasmid # 51860 ; http://n2t.net/addgene:51860 ; RRID:Addgene_51860)
