>Addgene plasmid #51860 | PEAR1-bio-His | addgene partial sequence | sequence record 94466 | pMT2-F 5'-TTGCCTTTCTCTCCACAGGT-3'
ACTGCGGCCGCCACCATGGACCCTCCACTGTGCCCTCTGCTGCTGCTGGCCGTGGGACTGAGACTGGCCG
GCACCCTGAACCCCAGCGACCCCAACACCTGTAGCTTTTGGGAGAGCTTTACCACCACCACCAAAGAGAG
CCACAGCCGGCCCTTTAGCCTGCTGCCCAGCGAGCCCTGCGAAAGACCTTGGGAGGGACCTCACACCTGT
CCTCAGCCCACCGTGGTGTACCGGACCGTGTACAGACAGGTGGTCAAGACCGACCACCGGCAGAGACTGC
AGTGCTGCCACGGCTTCTACGAGAGCAGAGGCTTCTGCGTGCCCCTGTGCGCCCAGGAATGCGTCCACGG
CAGATGCGTGGCCCCCAACCAGTGTCAGTGCGTGCCCGGGTGGAGAGGCGACGACTGCAGCTCTGAGTGC
GCCCCTGGCATGTGGGGCCCTCAGTGCGACAAGCCCTGCAGCTGCGGCAACAACAGCAGCTGCGACCCCA
AGAGCGGCGTGTGCAGCTGTCCTAGCGGCCTGCAGCCCCCCAATTGCCTGCAGCCTTGCACCCCTGGCTA
CTACGGCCCTGCCTGCCAGTTCAGATGCCAGTGCCACGGCGCTCCCTGTGATCCTCAGACCGGCGCCTGC
TTCTGCCCTGCCGAGAGAACCGGCCCTAGCTGTGACGTGTCCTGTAGCCAGGGCACCAGCGGCTTTTTCT
GCCCCTCCACCCACAGCTGTCAGAACGGCGGCGTGTTCCAGACCCCTCAGGGCAGCTGTAGCTGCCCTCC
TGGCTGGATGGGCACCATCTGTAGCCTGCCCTGTCCTGAGGGCTTCCACGGCCCCAACTGTAGCCAGGAA
TGCCGCTGCCATAACGGCGGCCTGTGCGACAGATTCACCGGCCAGTGCAGATGTGCTCCAGGCTACAC
