>Addgene plasmid #51860 | PEAR1-bio-His | addgene partial sequence | sequence record 94710 | rb_glob_PA_term-R 5'-CCCATATGTCCTTCCGAGTG-3'
AATAAATTTCCTTTATTAGCCAGAGGTCGAGGTCGGGGGATCCTTAATTAATCACGTGTCTAGACTCAAT
GGTGGTGATGGTGGTGGGGGCCCAGAGGGGCCAGAGGAGGCAGGTTCCTGTCCCTGTGGTTCCACAGCAT
CTTCTGGGCGTCCAGGATGTGGTGCAGGCTGCCGGAATTCAACCCTTTGGATAAAACCTGGATCTTGGAG
TCCATCTTGACCTCTTCACCTTCACTCAGTAGACATTGCCACACCCCTGCTTCAGGGGCCTGCACTTGAA
TCACTTTCTCCTGCCTGGAGACCCTGGCCTCCTGATTCTCCTGCTTCAAGATCAGTCTCATCTTGGGTGA
GGTGGGTCCCATCACCTCACAGGTCAAAGTGTTGCTGTCGGGCTGAGTCACTTTCATCACCACCAGGTTC
ACTTCCTGATACAGTATCCCTCTGTCCAGAGTCAGGGTCAGGTTGCCAGAACCAGCAAACTGAAGGGAGA
CCTGGGGTATCTGAAGGGTGAGTGGGAGCGTTTCGGACAGCTGGAACTTGGGGTTGCTAGTAGACTTCTG
CACAGACACCTTTTGGTTCTTTAGGGAGAAGGTGATCCAGGACTGGGAAGAAGGAGCCTTCTCTGCCTTC
CATCTCAACTCTCCCTGCAGGCTTTCCTCTCCAAGGTTGAGTGGGAAGGAGAACTCCGCTGACTCCCCCT
CACTCTTATAGGCCGTGATGGAGGTCGACGGCGCGCCGCTGTTGTAGGCCACGGGGGTGGTGGGCATCAC
GGTGA
